Addgene plasmid #185031: pRAR064
Purpose: 400 nt l31 promoter region, scrambled 5'UTR, 90 nt of l31 coding region, glycine linker, sfGFP, trrnB
Depositing lab: Julius Lucks. Depositing organization: Northwestern University. Publication: Zur and zinc increase expression of E. coli ribosomal protein L31 through RNA-mediated repression of the repressor L31p. Rasmussen RA, Wang S, Camarillo JM, Sosnowski V, Cho BK, Goo YA, Lucks JB, O'Halloran TV. Nucleic Acids Res. 2022 Dec 9;50(22):12739-12753. doi: 10.1093/nar/gkac1086. PubMed 36533433.
Backbone
  Vector backbone: p15A oripACYC
  Vector type: Bacterial Expression
Growth in bacteria
  Bacterial resistance: Chloramphenicol, 25 μg/mL
  Growth temperature: 37°C
  Growth strain: DH5alpha
  Copy number: High Copy
Gene/Insert
  Gene/Insert name: L31-sfGFP (alt name: rpmE-sfGFP)
  Species: E. coli MG1655
  Mutation: Nucleotides of rpmE 5'UTR scrambled, Only first 90 nt of rpmE coding present
  Cloning method: Gibson Cloning
Terms and licenses: Academic/Nonprofit Terms; Industry Terms: Not Available to Industry
How to cite: pRAR064 was a gift from Julius Lucks (Addgene plasmid # 185031 ; http://n2t.net/addgene:185031 ; RRID:Addgene_185031)
