[The description below was written by a language model from this plasmid's Addgene catalogue record and pLannotate feature annotations shown in this document.]
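Description:
pRAR064 is a 3,884 nt bacterial expression plasmid built on a pACYC-type backbone. It replicates in E. coli through the p15A origin and is selected with chloramphenicol through a cat promoter-driven chloramphenicol acetyltransferase gene followed by a lambda t0 terminator. The catalogue lists it as high copy, although p15A is generally regarded as a low- to medium-copy origin that is compatible with ColE1-type plasmids. Short fragments annotated as IS1, RSF ori, tet promoter and lac UV5 promoter are probably backbone remnants or partial similarity matches rather than functional parts.

The payload is a translational reporter for the E. coli MG1655 ribosomal protein L31 gene, rpmE. It consists of 400 nt of the native l31 promoter region, a 5'UTR whose nucleotides have been scrambled, and the first 90 nt of the rpmE coding sequence, joined through a glycine linker to superfolder GFP. An rrnB terminator region follows, annotated as the 5S rRNA segment plus the T1 terminator. The reverse-strand priA fragment upstream of rpmE fits with the promoter region being native chromosomal sequence that extends into the neighbouring gene. A short match to a His-tag-containing composite tag lies downstream of sfGFP, and the record does not explain its role.

Because transcription and translation initiation come from rpmE's own context, fluorescence reports L31 expression. The scrambled 5'UTR suggests a variant for testing whether that leader sequence is needed for regulation. This matches the associated study, which examined how Zur and zinc affect L31 expression through RNA-mediated repression involving the paralogue L31p.
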