Features (pLannotate 1.2.2; 14 found; start..end, strand, type, name):
     31..333     -  CDS            priA (fragment): PRIA_ECOLI - Experimental evidence at protein level: Swiss-Prot protein existence level 1. Involved in the restart of stalled replication forks. Recognizes and binds the arrested nascent DNA chain at stalled replication forks. It can open the DNA duplex, via its helicase activity, and promote assembly of the primosome and loading of the major replicative helicase DnaB onto DNA. Is also involved in initiation of normal DNA replication in various plasmids and phages. Binds to branched DNA structures that resemble D-loops or to the primosome assembly site (PAS). Binds to DNA in two distinct modes
    536..625     +  CDS            rpmE (fragment): RL31_ECOLI - Experimental evidence at protein level: Swiss-Prot protein existence level 1. Binds the 23S rRNA. From Escherichia coli (strain K12).
    638..1351    +  CDS            Superfolder GFP: Superfolder GFP is a basic (constitutively fluorescent) green fluorescent protein published in 2005, derived from Aequorea victoria. It is reported to be a very rapidly-maturing weak dimer.
   1419..1436    +  CDS            capTEV™ (fragment): composite tag for in vivo biotinylation, TEV protease cleavage, and 6xHis tagging
   1543..1658    +  ncRNA          5S rRNA: Accession: RF00001 - 5S ribosomal RNA
   1662..1708    +  terminator     rrnB T1 terminator: transcription terminator T1 from the E. coli rrnB gene
   1763..1860    +  promoter       cat promoter: promoter of the E. coli cat gene encoding chloramphenicol acetyltransferase
   1861..2520    +  CDS            CmR: chloramphenicol acetyltransferase; cat; confers resistance to chloramphenicol
   2591..2625    +  terminator     lambda t0 terminator: minimal transcription terminator from phage lambda (Scholtissek and Grosse, 1987)
   2771..2914    +  mobile_element IS1 (fragment): prokaryotic transposable element IS1
   3033..3088    -  rep_origin     RSF ori (fragment): Plasmids containing the RSF 1030 origin of replication can be propagated in E. coli cells that contain additional plasmids with compatible origins.
   3176..3721    -  rep_origin     p15A ori: Plasmids containing the medium-copy-number p15A origin of replication can be propagated in E. coli cells that contain a second plasmid with the ColE1 origin.
   3833..3857    +  promoter       tet promoter (fragment): E. coli promoter for tetracycline efflux protein gene
   3878..15      +  promoter       lac UV5 promoter (fragment) (across the origin): E. coli lac promoter with an "up" mutation
>Addgene plasmid #185031 | pRAR064 | addgene full sequence | sequence record 373311 | Addgene NGS Result
TTTATGCTTCCGGCTGAATTCTAAAGATCTCGGCAAGGCATGAAACAGCACATCGCCAATCGGATGATGA
TAGTAATCTGCCGCCCATAGCAGCAATCGCCAGACGGAGTGAGTAAACACCGGCTCACTATCCAGCACTT
CGACTACCGCTTTTAGCTCATTGAGCGGCAGTTCGCTGGCATCGCTAACTGATACCACAATCCCGATGCG
CTCCTGCTGTTTGCCAAACGGCACGCGCACGCGACACCCAGCTTTAACCGTCATGCCTTCTGGCAGCAGA
TAGTCAAAGGTACGAGGAAGCGGAACGGGCAAGGCAACGTGGGCAACGGGCATAGCATCATCCTGACTTG
AAATTCGGTGGGTTAGTATACACATTGCCGTAGAAGAGTGCGGATCAGTTTGCATACGCTGGTTAATTTC
TGTATGATTTGGCAGGTTTGACGGGAGATAGGGCACGCTAGTCCCGGTGTTGTCTCATCTGTCTCTTACG
GTAACTGTAGATCGTCCCATCATCAACTCCTAGGAGGAAGGATCTATGAAAAAAGATATTCACCCGAAAT
ACGAAGAAATTACTGCTAGCTGCTCTTGCGGTAACGTAATGAAAATCCGCTCCACCGTTGGTCATGGTGG
TGGTGGTATGAGCAAAGGAGAAGAACTTTTCACTGGAGTTGTCCCAATTCTTGTTGAATTAGATGGTGAT
GTTAATGGGCACAAATTTTCTGTCCGTGGAGAGGGTGAAGGTGATGCTACAAACGGAAAACTCACCCTTA
AATTTATTTGCACTACTGGAAAACTACCTGTTCCGTGGCCAACACTTGTCACTACTCTGACCTATGGTGT
TCAATGCTTTTCCCGTTATCCGGATCACATGAAACGGCATGACTTTTTCAAGAGTGCCATGCCCGAAGGT
TATGTACAGGAACGCACTATATCTTTCAAAGATGACGGGACCTACAAGACGCGTGCTGAAGTCAAGTTTG
AAGGTGATACCCTTGTTAATCGTATCGAGTTAAAGGGTATTGATTTTAAAGAAGATGGAAACATTCTTGG
ACACAAACTCGAGTACAACTTTAACTCACACAATGTATACATCACGGCAGACAAACAAAAGAATGGAATC
AAAGCTAACTTCAAAATTCGCCACAACGTTGAAGATGGTTCCGTTCAACTAGCAGACCATTATCAACAAA
ATACTCCAATTGGCGATGGCCCTGTCCTTTTACCAGACAACCATTACCTGTCGACACAATCTGTCCTTTC
GAAAGATCCCAACGAAAAGCGTGACCACATGGTCCTTCTTGAGTTTGTAACTGCTGCTGGGATTACACAT
GGCATGGATGAGCTCTACAAATAAGGATCTGAAGCTTGGGCCCGAACAAAAACTCATCTCAGAAGAGGAT
CTGAATAGCGCCGTCGACCATCATCATCATCATCATTGAGTTTAAACGGTCTCCAGCTTGGCTGTTTTGG
CGGATGAGAGAAGATTTTCAGCCTGATACAGATTAAATCAGAACGCAGAAGCGGTCTGATAAAACAGAAT
TTGCCTGGCGGCAGTAGCGCGGTGGTCCCACCTGACCCCATGCCGAACTCAGAAGTGAAACGCCGTAGCG
CCGATGGTAGTGTGGGGTCTCCCCATGCGAGAGTAGGGAACTGCCAGGCATCAAATAAAACGAAAGGCTC
AGTCGAAAGACTGGGCCTTTCGTTTTATCTGTTGTTTGTCGGTGAACTGGATCCTTACTCGAGTCTAGAC
TGCAGTTGATCGGGCACGTAAGAGGTTCCAACTTTCACCATAATGAAATAAGATCACTACCGGGCGTATT
TTTTGAGTTATCGAGATTTTCAGGAGCTAAGGAAGCTAAAATGGAGAAAAAAATCACTGGATATACCACC
GTTGATATATCCCAATGGCATCGTAAAGAACATTTTGAGGCATTTCAGTCAGTTGCTCAATGTACCTATA
ACCAGACCGTTCAGCTGGATATTACGGCCTTTTTAAAGACCGTAAAGAAAAATAAGCACAAGTTTTATCC
GGCCTTTATTCACATTCTTGCCCGCCTGATGAATGCTCATCCGGAATTTCGTATGGCAATGAAAGACGGT
GAGCTGGTGATATGGGATAGTGTTAACCCTTGTTACACCGTTTTCCATGAGCAAACTGAAACGTTTTCAT
CGCTCTGGAGTGAATACCACGACGATTTCCGGCAGTTTCTACACATATATTCGCAAGATGTGGCGTGTTA
CGGTGAAAACCTGGCCTATTTCCCTAAAGGGTTTATTGAGAATATGTTTTTCGTCTCAGCCAATCCCTGG
GTGAGTTTCACCAGTTTTGATTTAAACGTGGCCAATATGGACAACTTCTTCGCCCCCGTTTTCACCATGG
GCAAATATTATACGCAAGGCGACAAGGTGCTGATGCCGCTGGCGATTCAGGTTCATCATGCCGTTTGTGA
TGGCTTCCATGTCGGCAGAATGCTTAATGAATTACAACAGTACTGCGATGAGTGGCAGGGCGGGGCGTAA
TTTGATATCGAGCTCGCTTGGACTCCTGTTGATAGATCCAGTAATGACCTAAGAACTCCATCTGGATTTG
TTCAGAACGCTCGGTTGCCGCCGGGCGTTTTTTATTGGTGAGAATCCAAGCCTCCGATCAACGTCTCATT
TTCGCCAAAAGTTGGCCCAGGGCTTCCCGGTATCAACAGGGACACCAGGATTTATTTATTCTGCGAAGTG
ATCTTCCGTCACAGGTATTTATTCGGCGCAAAGTGCGTCGGGTGATGCTGCCAACTTACTGATTTAGTGT
ATGATGGTGTTTTTGAGGTGCTCCAGTGGCTTCTGTTTCTATCAGCTGTCCCTCCTGTTCAGCTACTGAC
GGGGTGGTGCGTAACGGCAAAAGCACCGCCGGACATCAGCGCTAGCGGAGTGTATACTGGCTTACTATGT
TGGCACTGATGAGGGTGTCAGTGAAGTGCTTCATGTGGCAGGAGAAAAAAGGCTGCACCGGTGCGTCAGC
AGAATATGTGATACAGGATATATTCCGCTTCCTCGCTCACTGACTCGCTACGCTCGGTCGTTCGACTGCG
GCGAGCGGAAATGGCTTACGAACGGGGCGGAGATTTCCTGGAAGATGCCAGGAAGATACTTAACAGGGAA
GTGAGAGGGCCGCGGCAAAGCCGTTTTTCCATAGGCTCCGCCCCCCTGACAAGCATCACGAAATCTGACG
CTCAAATCAGTGGTGGCGAAACCCGACAGGACTATAAAGATACCAGGCGTTTCCCCCTGGCGGCTCCCTC
GTGCGCTCTCCTGTTCCTGCCTTTCGGTTTACCGGTGTCATTCCGCTGTTATGGCCGCGTTTGTCTCATT
CCACGCCTGACACTCAGTTCCGGGTAGGCAGTTCGCTCCAAGCTGGACTGTATGCACGAACCCCCCGTTC
AGTCCGACCGCTGCGCCTTATCCGGTAACTATCGTCTTGAGTCCAACCCGGAAAGACATGCAAAAGCACC
ACTGGCAGCAGCCACTGGTAATTGATTTAGAGGAGTTAGTCTTGAAGTCATGCGCCGGTTAAGGCTAAAC
TGAAAGGACAAGTTTTGGTGACTGCGCTCCTCCAAGCCAGTTACCTCGGTTCAAAGAGTTGGTAGCTCAG
AGAACCTTCGAAAAACCGCCCTGCAAGGCGGTTTTTTCGTTTTCAGAGCAAGAGATTACGCGCAGACCAA
AACGATCTCAAGAAGATCATCTTATTAATCAGATAAAATATTTCTAGATTTCAGTGCAATTTATCTCTTC
AAATGTAGCACCTGAAGTCAGCCCCATACGATATAAGTTGTAATTCTCATGTTTGACAGCTTATCATCGA
TAAGCTTCCGATGGCGCGCCGAGAGGCTTTACAC
